LOCUS       Exported 11748 bp ds-DNA circular SYN 13-MAY-2021
DEFINITION  Lentiviral transfer vector encoding Mars1Cy-tagged AVPR2.
ACCESSION   .
VERSION     .
KEYWORDS    pLenCMV-PMMars1CyAVPR2
SOURCE      synthetic DNA construct
  ORGANISM  synthetic DNA construct
REFERENCE   1 (bases 1 to 11748)
  AUTHORS   Zhang M, Chakraborty SK, Sampath P, Rojas JJ, Hou W, Saurabh S,
            Thorne SH, Bruchez MP, Waggoner AS
  TITLE     Fluoromodule-based reporter/probes designed for in vivo fluorescence
            imaging.
  JOURNAL   J Clin Invest. 2015 Oct 1;125(10):3915-27. doi: 10.1172/JCI81086.
            Epub 2015 Sep 8.
  PUBMED    26348895
REFERENCE   2 (bases 1 to 11748)
  AUTHORS   .
  TITLE     Direct Submission
  JOURNAL   Exported May 13, 2021 from SnapGene Server 1.1.58
            http://www.snapgene.com
FEATURES             Location/Qualifiers
     source          1..11748
                     /organism="synthetic DNA construct"
                     /mol_type="other DNA"
     primer_bind     complement(47..66)
                     /label=pRS-marker
                     /note="pRS vectors, use to sequence yeast selectable
                     marker"
     enhancer        238..617
                     /label=CMV enhancer
                     /note="human cytomegalovirus immediate early enhancer"
     promoter        619..817
                     /label=CMV promoter
                     /note="human cytomegalovirus (CMV) immediate early
                     promoter"
     LTR             835..1015
                     /label=5' LTR (truncated)
                     /note="truncated 5' long terminal repeat (LTR) from HIV-1"
     misc_feature    1062..1187
                     /label=HIV-1 Psi
                     /note="packaging signal of human immunodeficiency virus
                     type 1"
     misc_feature    1680..1913
                     /label=RRE
                     /note="The Rev response element (RRE) of HIV-1 allows for
                     Rev-dependent mRNA export from the nucleus to the
                     cytoplasm."
     CDS             2098..2142
                     /codon_start=1
                     /product="antigenic peptide corresponding to amino acids
                     655 to 669 of the HIV envelope protein gp41 (Lutje Hulsik
                     et al., 2013)"
                     /label=gp41 peptide
                     /note="recognized by the 2H10 single-chain llama nanobody"
                     /translation="KNEQELLELDKWASL"
     misc_feature    2440..2557
                     /label=cPPT/CTS
                     /note="central polypurine tract and central termination
                     sequence of HIV-1"
     enhancer        2662..2965
                     /label=CMV enhancer
                     /note="human cytomegalovirus immediate early enhancer"
     promoter        2966..3169
                     /label=CMV promoter
                     /note="human cytomegalovirus (CMV) immediate early
                     promoter"
     regulatory      3208..3217
                     /regulatory_class="other"
                     /note="vertebrate consensus sequence for strong initiation
                     of translation (Kozak, 1987)"
     sig_peptide     3214..3276
                     /product="leader sequence from mouse immunoglobulin kappa
                     light chain"
                     /label=Ig-kappa leader
     CDS             3277..3303
                     /codon_start=1
                     /product="HA (human influenza hemagglutinin) epitope tag"
                     /label=HA
                     /translation="YPYDVPDYA"
     misc_feature    5319..5780
                     /label=IRES
                     /note="internal ribosome entry site (IRES) of the
                     encephalomyocarditis virus (EMCV)"
     primer_bind     complement(5375..5392)
                     /label=IRES reverse
                     /note="IRES internal ribosome entry site, reverse primer.
                     Also called pCDH-rev"
     primer_bind     5602..5621
                     /label=IRES-F
                     /note="IRES internal ribosome entry site, forward primer"
     CDS             5813..6412
                     /codon_start=1
                     /gene="pac from Streptomyces"
                     /product="puromycin N-acetyltransferase"
                     /label=PuroR
                     /note="confers resistance to puromycin"
                     /translation="MTEYKPTVRLATRDDVPRAVRTLAAAFADYPATRHTVDPDRHIER
                     VTELQELFLTRVGLDIGKVWVADDGAAVAVWTTPESVEAGAVFAEIGPRMAELSGSRLA
                     AQQQMEGLLAPHRPKEPAWFLATVGVSPDHQGKGLGSAVVLPGVEAAERAGVPAFLETS
                     APRNLPFYERLGFTVTADVECPKDRATWCMTRKPGA"
     primer_bind     complement(5813..5832)
                     /label=Puro-R
                     /note="Puromycin resistance gene, reverse primer. Also
                     called puro-variant-R"
     primer_bind     6309..6329
                     /label=Puro-F
                     /note="Puromycin resistance gene, forward primer"
     misc_feature    6440..7028
                     /label=WPRE
                     /note="woodchuck hepatitis virus posttranscriptional
                     regulatory element"
     primer_bind     complement(6493..6513)
                     /label=WPRE-R
                     /note="WPRE, reverse primer"
     CDS             complement(6911..6922)
                     /codon_start=1
                     /product="Factor Xa recognition and cleavage site"
                     /label=Factor Xa site
                     /translation="IEGR"
     primer_bind     complement(7031..7047)
                     /label=KS primer
                     /note="common sequencing primer, one of multiple similar
                     variants"
     primer_bind     complement(7032..7048)
                     /label=pBluescriptKS
                     /note="For pBluescript vector"
     LTR             7553..7733
                     /label=5' LTR (truncated)
                     /note="truncated 5' long terminal repeat (LTR) from HIV-1"
     primer_bind     complement(7759..7776)
                     /label=BGH-rev
                     /note="Bovine growth hormone terminator, reverse primer.
                     Also called BGH reverse"
     polyA_signal    7765..7989
                     /label=bGH poly(A) signal
                     /note="bovine growth hormone polyadenylation signal"
     rep_origin      8035..8463
                     /direction=RIGHT
                     /label=f1 ori
                     /note="f1 bacteriophage origin of replication; arrow
                     indicates direction of (+) strand synthesis"
     primer_bind     complement(8122..8141)
                     /label=F1ori-R
                     /note="F1 origin, reverse primer"
     primer_bind     8332..8353
                     /label=F1ori-F
                     /note="F1 origin, forward primer"
     primer_bind     complement(8472..8492)
                     /label=pBABE 3'
                     /note="SV40 enhancer, reverse primer for pBABE vectors"
     promoter        8477..8806
                     /label=SV40 promoter
                     /note="SV40 enhancer and early promoter"
     rep_origin      8657..8792
                     /label=SV40 ori
                     /note="SV40 origin of replication"
     primer_bind     8719..8738
                     /label=SV40pro-F
                     /note="SV40 promoter/origin, forward primer"
     promoter        8854..8901
                     /label=EM7 promoter
                     /note="synthetic bacterial promoter "
     CDS             8920..9294
                     /codon_start=1
                     /gene="Sh ble from Streptoalloteichus hindustanus"
                     /product="antibiotic-binding protein"
                     /label=BleoR
                     /note="confers resistance to bleomycin, phleomycin, and
                     Zeocin(TM)"
                     /translation="MAKLTSAVPVLTARDVAGAVEFWTDRLGFSRDFVEDDFAGVVRDD
                     VTLFISAVQDQVVPDNTLAWVWVRGLDELYAEWSEVVSTNFRDASGPAMTEIGEQPWGR
                     EFALRDPAGNCVHFVAEEQD"
     polyA_signal    9424..9545
                     /label=SV40 poly(A) signal
                     /note="SV40 polyadenylation signal"
     primer_bind     complement(9461..9480)
                     /label=SV40pA-R
                     /note="SV40 polyA, reverse primer"
     primer_bind     9515..9534
                     /label=EBV-rev
                     /note="SV40 polyA terminator, reverse primer"
     primer_bind     complement(9594..9610)
                     /label=M13 rev
                     /note="common sequencing primer, one of multiple similar
                     variants"
     primer_bind     complement(9594..9610)
                     /label=M13 Reverse
                     /note="In lacZ gene. Also called M13-rev"
     primer_bind     complement(9607..9629)
                     /label=M13/pUC Reverse
                     /note="In lacZ gene"
     protein_bind    9618..9634
                     /label=lac operator
                     /bound_moiety="lac repressor encoded by lacI"
                     /note="The lac repressor binds to the lac operator to
                     inhibit transcription in E. coli. This inhibition can be
                     relieved by adding lactose or
                     isopropyl-beta-D-thiogalactopyranoside (IPTG)."
     promoter        complement(9642..9672)
                     /label=lac promoter
                     /note="promoter for the E. coli lac operon"
     protein_bind    9687..9708
                     /label=CAP binding site
                     /bound_moiety="E. coli catabolite activator protein"
                     /note="CAP binding activates transcription in the presence
                     of cAMP."
     primer_bind     complement(9825..9842)
                     /label=L4440
                     /note="L4440 vector, forward primer"
     rep_origin      complement(9996..10584)
                     /direction=LEFT
                     /label=ori
                     /note="high-copy-number ColE1/pMB1/pBR322/pUC origin of
                     replication"
     primer_bind     complement(10076..10095)
                     /label=pBR322ori-F
                     /note="pBR322 origin, forward primer"
     CDS             complement(10755..11615)
                     /codon_start=1
                     /gene="bla"
                     /product="beta-lactamase"
                     /label=AmpR
                     /note="confers resistance to ampicillin, carbenicillin, and
                     related antibiotics"
                     /translation="MSIQHFRVALIPFFAAFCLPVFAHPETLVKVKDAEDQLGARVGYI
                     ELDLNSGKILESFRPEERFPMMSTFKVLLCGAVLSRIDAGQEQLGRRIHYSQNDLVEYS
                     PVTEKHLTDGMTVRELCSAAITMSDNTAANLLLTTIGGPKELTAFLHNMGDHVTRLDRW
                     EPELNEAIPNDERDTTMPVAMATTLRKLLTGELLTLASRQQLIDWMEADKVAGPLLRSA
                     LPAGWFIADKSGAGERGSRGIIAALGPDGKPSRIVVIYTTGSQATMDERNRQIAEIGAS
                     LIKHW"
     primer_bind     11378..11397
                     /label=Amp-R
                     /note="Ampicillin resistance gene, reverse primer"
     promoter        complement(11616..11720)
                     /gene="bla"
                     /label=AmpR promoter
ORIGIN
        1 gtcgacggat cgggagatct cccgatcccc tatggtgcac tctcagtaca atctgctctg
       61 atgccgcata gttaagccag tatctgctcc ctgcttgtgt gttggaggtc gctgagtagt
      121 gcgcgagcaa aatttaagct acaacaaggc aaggcttgac cgacaattgc atgaagaatc
      181 tgcttagggt taggcgtttt gcgctgcttc gcgatgtacg ggccagatat acgcgttgac
      241 attgattatt gactagttat taatagtaat caattacggg gtcattagtt catagcccat
      301 atatggagtt ccgcgttaca taacttacgg taaatggccc gcctggctga ccgcccaacg
      361 acccccgccc attgacgtca ataatgacgt atgttcccat agtaacgcca atagggactt
      421 tccattgacg tcaatgggtg gagtatttac ggtaaactgc ccacttggca gtacatcaag
      481 tgtatcatat gccaagtacg ccccctattg acgtcaatga cggtaaatgg cccgcctggc
      541 attatgccca gtacatgacc ttatgggact ttcctacttg gcagtacatc tacgtattag
      601 tcatcgctat taccatggtg atgcggtttt ggcagtacat caatgggcgt ggatagcggt
      661 ttgactcacg gggatttcca agtctccacc ccattgacgt caatgggagt ttgttttggc
      721 accaaaatca acgggacttt ccaaaatgtc gtaacaactc cgccccattg acgcaaatgg
      781 gcggtaggcg tgtacggtgg gaggtctata taagcagcgc gttttgcctg tactgggtct
      841 ctctggttag accagatctg agcctgggag ctctctggct aactagggaa cccactgctt
      901 aagcctcaat aaagcttgcc ttgagtgctt caagtagtgt gtgcccgtct gttgtgtgac
      961 tctggtaact agagatccct cagacccttt tagtcagtgt ggaaaatctc tagcagtggc
     1021 gcccgaacag ggacttgaaa gcgaaaggga aaccagagga gctctctcga cgcaggactc
     1081 ggcttgctga agcgcgcacg gcaagaggcg aggggcggcg actggtgagt acgccaaaaa
     1141 ttttgactag cggaggctag aaggagagag atgggtgcga gagcgtcagt attaagcggg
     1201 ggagaattag atcgcgatgg gaaaaaattc ggttaaggcc agggggaaag aaaaaatata
     1261 aattaaaaca tatagtatgg gcaagcaggg agctagaacg attcgcagtt aatcctggcc
     1321 tgttagaaac atcagaaggc tgtagacaaa tactgggaca gctacaacca tcccttcaga
     1381 caggatcaga agaacttaga tcattatata atacagtagc aaccctctat tgtgtgcatc
     1441 aaaggataga gataaaagac accaaggaag ctttagacaa gatagaggaa gagcaaaaca
     1501 aaagtaagac caccgcacag caagcggccg ctgatcttca gacctggagg aggagatatg
     1561 agggacaatt ggagaagtga attatataaa tataaagtag taaaaattga accattagga
     1621 gtagcaccca ccaaggcaaa gagaagagtg gtgcagagag aaaaaagagc agtgggaata
     1681 ggagctttgt tccttgggtt cttgggagca gcaggaagca ctatgggcgc agcgtcaatg
     1741 acgctgacgg tacaggccag acaattattg tctggtatag tgcagcagca gaacaatttg
     1801 ctgagggcta ttgaggcgca acagcatctg ttgcaactca cagtctgggg catcaagcag
     1861 ctccaggcaa gaatcctggc tgtggaaaga tacctaaagg atcaacagct cctggggatt
     1921 tggggttgct ctggaaaact catttgcacc actgctgtgc cttggaatgc tagttggagt
     1981 aataaatctc tggaacagat ttggaatcac acgacctgga tggagtggga cagagaaatt
     2041 aacaattaca caagcttaat acactcctta attgaagaat cgcaaaacca gcaagaaaag
     2101 aatgaacaag aattattgga attagataaa tgggcaagtt tgtggaattg gtttaacata
     2161 acaaattggc tgtggtatat aaaattattc ataatgatag taggaggctt ggtaggttta
     2221 agaatagttt ttgctgtact ttctatagtg aatagagtta ggcagggata ttcaccatta
     2281 tcgtttcaga cccacctccc aaccccgagg ggacccgaca ggcccgaagg aatagaagaa
     2341 gaaggtggag agagagacag agacagatcc attcgattag tgaacggatc ggcactgcgt
     2401 gcgccaattc tgcagacaaa tggcagtatt catccacaat tttaaaagaa aaggggggat
     2461 tggggggtac agtgcagggg aaagaatagt agacataata gcaacagaca tacaaactaa
     2521 agaattacaa aaacaaatta caaaaattca aaattttcgg gtttattaca gggacagcag
     2581 agatccagtt tggttaatta atagttatta atagtaatca attacggggt cattagttca
     2641 tagcccatat atggagttcc gcgttacata acttacggta aatggcccgc ctggctgacc
     2701 gcccaacgac ccccgcccat tgacgtcaat aatgacgtat gttcccatag taacgccaat
     2761 agggactttc cattgacgtc aatgggtgga gtatttacgg taaactgccc acttggcagt
     2821 acatcaagtg tatcatatgc caagtacgcc ccctattgac gtcaatgacg gtaaatggcc
     2881 cgcctggcat tatgcccagt acatgacctt atgggacttt cctacttggc agtacatcta
     2941 cgtattagtc atcgctatta ccatggtgat gcggttttgg cagtacatca atgggcgtgg
     3001 atagcggttt gactcacggg gatttccaag tctccacccc attgacgtca atgggagttt
     3061 gttttggcac caaaatcaac gggactttcc aaaatgtcgt aacaactccg ccccattgac
     3121 gcaaatgggc ggtaggcgtg tacggtggga ggtctatata agcagagctg gtttagtgaa
     3181 ccgtcagatc cgctagcgct accggtcgcc accatggaga cagacacact cctgctatgg
     3241 gtactgctgc tctgggttcc aggttccact ggtgactatc catatgatgt tccagattat
     3301 gcttctagct cttacgaatt aacacaacct ccatctgttt ctgtttctcc aggtcaaact
     3361 gctagaatta cttgttctgg tgatgctttg ccaaaacaat acacttactg gtatcaacaa
     3421 aaagctggtc aagctccagt tttggttatt tataaagata ctgaaagacc atctggtatt
     3481 ccagaaagat tctcaggtac ttcttctggt actactgcta ctttgactat ttctggtgtt
     3541 caagctgaag atgaagctga ttattattgt caatctgctg attcttctgg ttctcatgta
     3601 tttttcggtg gtggtactaa agttactgtt ttgtctggtg gaggaggccc aggtggcggt
     3661 tcaggtggag gttctggcgg aggttctggt ggaggttcct atgagttgac tcagccaccc
     3721 tcggtgtcag tgtccccagg acagacggcc aggatcacct gctctggaga tgcattgcca
     3781 aagcaatata cttattggta ccagcagaag gcaggccagg cccctgtctt ggtgatatat
     3841 aaagacactg agaggccctc agggatccct gagcgattct ctggtaccag ttcagggaca
     3901 acagccacat tgaccatcag tggagtccag gcagaagacg aggctgacta ttactgtcaa
     3961 tcagcagaca gcagtggttc ccacgttttc ttcggcggag ggaccaaggt gaccgtacta
     4021 tccggcaccg ccgcagctgg cgctggagca gcaggtggag cagctgcagg aatgctcatg
     4081 gcgtccacca cttccgctgt gcctgggcat ccctctctgc ccagcctgcc cagcaacagc
     4141 agccaggaga ggccactgga cacccgggac ccgctgctag cccgggcgga gctggcgctg
     4201 ctctccatag tctttgtggc tgtggccctg agcaatggcc tggtgctggc ggccctagct
     4261 cggcggggcc ggcggggcca ctgggcaccc atacacgtct tcattggcca cttgtgcctg
     4321 gccgacctgg ccgtggctct gttccaagtg ctgccccagc tggcctggaa ggccaccgac
     4381 cgcttccgtg ggccagatgc cctgtgtcgg gccgtgaagt atctgcagat ggtgggcatg
     4441 tatgcctcct cctacatgat cctggccatg acgctggacc gccaccgtgc catctgccgt
     4501 cccatgctgg cgtaccgcca tggaagtggg gctcactgga accggccggt gctagtggct
     4561 tgggccttct cgctccttct cagcctgccc cagctcttca tcttcgccca gcgcaacgtg
     4621 gaaggtggca gcggggtcac tgactgctgg gcctgctttg cggagccctg gggccgtcgc
     4681 acctatgtca cctggattgc cctgatggtg ttcgtggcac ctaccctggg tatcgccgcc
     4741 tgccaggtgc tcatcttccg ggagattcat gccagtctgg tgccagggcc atcagagagg
     4801 cctggggggc gccgcagggg acgccggaca ggcagccccg gtgagggagc ccacgtgtca
     4861 gcagctgtgg ccaagactgt gaggatgacg ctagtgattg tggtcgtcta tgtgctgtgc
     4921 tgggcaccct tcttcctggt gcagctgtgg gccgcgtggg acccggaggc acctctggaa
     4981 ggggcgccct ttgtgctact catgttgctg gccagcctca acagctgcac caacccctgg
     5041 atctatgcat ctttcagcag cagcgtgtcc tcagagctgc gaagcttgct ctgctgtgcc
     5101 cggggacgca ccccacccag cctgggtccc caagatgagt cctgcaccac cgccagctcc
     5161 tccctggcca aggacacttc atcgtgatgt acatagtaat gaacggatcc gtaattccgc
     5221 ccccccccta acgttactgg ccgaagccgc ttggaataag gccggtgtgc gtttgtctat
     5281 atgttatttt ccaccatatt gccgtctttt ggcaatgtga gggcccggaa acctggccct
     5341 gtcttcttga cgagcattcc taggggtctt tcccctctcg ccaaaggaat gcaaggtctg
     5401 ttgaatgtcg tgaaggaagc agttcctctg gaagcttctt gaagacaaac aacgtctgta
     5461 gcgacccttt gcaggcagcg gaacccccca cctggcgaca ggtgcctctg cggccaaaag
     5521 ccacgtgtat aagatacacc tgcaaaggcg gcacaacccc agtgccacgt tgtgagttgg
     5581 atagttgtgg aaagagtcaa atggctctcc tcaagcgtat tcaacaaggg gctgaaggat
     5641 gcccagaagg taccccattg tatgggatct gatctggggc ctcggtgcac atgctttaca
     5701 tgtgtttagt cgaggttaaa aaacgtctag gccccccgaa ccacggggac gtggttttcc
     5761 tttgaaaaac acgatgataa gcttgccaca acccacaagg agacgacctt ccatgaccga
     5821 gtacaagccc acggtgcgcc tcgccacccg cgacgacgtc ccccgggccg tacgcaccct
     5881 cgccgccgcg ttcgccgact accccgccac gcgccacacc gtcgacccgg accgccacat
     5941 cgagcgggtc accgagctgc aagaactctt cctcacgcgc gtcgggctcg acatcggcaa
     6001 ggtgtgggtc gcggacgacg gcgccgcggt ggcggtctgg accacgccgg agagcgtcga
     6061 agcgggggcg gtgttcgccg agatcggccc gcgcatggcc gagttgagcg gttcccggct
     6121 ggccgcgcag caacagatgg aaggcctcct ggcgccgcac cggcccaagg agcccgcgtg
     6181 gttcctggcc accgtcggcg tctcgcccga ccaccagggc aagggtctgg gcagcgccgt
     6241 cgtgctcccc ggagtggagg cggccgagcg cgccggggtg cccgccttcc tggagacctc
     6301 cgcgccccgc aacctcccct tctacgagcg gctcggcttc accgtcaccg ccgacgtcga
     6361 gtgcccgaag gaccgcgcga cctggtgcat gacccgcaag cccggtgcct gataggaatt
     6421 cgatatcaag cttatcgata atcaacctct ggattacaaa atttgtgaaa gattgactgg
     6481 tattcttaac tatgttgctc cttttacgct atgtggatac gctgctttaa tgcctttgta
     6541 tcatgctatt gcttcccgta tggctttcat tttctcctcc ttgtataaat cctggttgct
     6601 gtctctttat gaggagttgt ggcccgttgt caggcaacgt ggcgtggtgt gcactgtgtt
     6661 tgctgacgca acccccactg gttggggcat tgccaccacc tgtcagctcc tttccgggac
     6721 tttcgctttc cccctcccta ttgccacggc ggaactcatc gccgcctgcc ttgcccgctg
     6781 ctggacaggg gctcggctgt tgggcactga caattccgtg gtgttgtcgg ggaaatcatc
     6841 gtcctttcct tggctgctcg cctgtgttgc cacctggatt ctgcgcggga cgtccttctg
     6901 ctacgtccct tcggccctca atccagcgga ccttccttcc cgcggcctgc tgccggctct
     6961 gcggcctctt ccgcgtcttc gccttcgccc tcagacgagt cggatctccc tttgggccgc
     7021 ctccccgcat cgataccgtc gacctcgaga cctagaaaaa catggagcaa tcacaagtag
     7081 caatacagca gctaccaatg ctgattgtgc ctggctagaa gcacaagagg aggaggaggt
     7141 gggttttcca gtcacacctc aggtaccttt aagaccaatg acttacaagg cagctgtaga
     7201 tcttagccac tttttaaaag aaaagggggg actggaaggg ctaattcact cccaacgaag
     7261 acaagatatc cttgatctgt ggatctacca cacacaaggc tacttccctg attggcagaa
     7321 ctacacacca gggccaggga tcagatatcc actgaccttt ggatggtgct acaagctagt
     7381 accagttgag caagagaagg tagaagaagc caatgaagga gagaacaccc gcttgttaca
     7441 ccctgtgagc ctgcatggga tggatgaccc ggagagagaa gtattagagt ggaggtttga
     7501 cagccgccta gcatttcatc acatggcccg agagctgcat ccggactgta ctgggtctct
     7561 ctggttagac cagatctgag cctgggagct ctctggctaa ctagggaacc cactgcttaa
     7621 gcctcaataa agcttgcctt gagtgcttca agtagtgtgt gcccgtctgt tgtgtgactc
     7681 tggtaactag agatccctca gaccctttta gtcagtgtgg aaaatctcta gcagggcccg
     7741 tttaaacccg ctgatcagcc tcgactgtgc cttctagttg ccagccatct gttgtttgcc
     7801 cctcccccgt gccttccttg accctggaag gtgccactcc cactgtcctt tcctaataaa
     7861 atgaggaaat tgcatcgcat tgtctgagta ggtgtcattc tattctgggg ggtggggtgg
     7921 ggcaggacag caagggggag gattgggaag acaatagcag gcatgctggg gatgcggtgg
     7981 gctctatggc ttctgaggcg gaaagaacca gctggggctc tagggggtat ccccnnnnnn
     8041 nnnnnnnnnn nnnnnnnnnn nnnnnnnnnn nnnnnnnnnn nnnnnnnnnn nnnnnnnnnn
     8101 nnnnnnnnnn nnnnnnnnnn nnnnnnnnnn nnnnnnnnnn nnnnnnnnnn nnnnnnnncn
     8161 nnnnnnnnnn nnnnnnnnnn nnnnnnnnnn nnnnnnnnnn nnnnnnnnnn nnnnnnnnnn
     8221 nnnnnnnnnn nnnnnnnnnn nnnnnnnnnn annnnnnnnn nnnnnnnnnn nnnnnnnnnn
     8281 nnnnnnnnnn nnnnnnnnnn cctttgacgt tggagtccac gttctttaat agtggactct
     8341 tgttccaaac tggaacaaca ctcaacccta tctcggtcta ttcttttgat ttataaggga
     8401 ttttgccgat ttcggcctat tggttaaaaa atgagctgat ttaacaaaaa tttaacgcga
     8461 attaattctg tggaatgtgt gtcagttagg gtgtggaaag tccccaggct ccccagcagg
     8521 cagaagtatg caaagcatgc atctcaatta gtcagcaacc aggtgtggaa agtccccagg
     8581 ctccccagca ggcagaagta tgcaaagcat gcatctcaat tagtcagcaa ccatagtccc
     8641 gcccctaact ccgcccatcc cgcccctaac tccgcccagt tccgcccatt ctccgcccca
     8701 tggctgacta atttttttta tttatgcaga ggccgaggcc gcctctgcct ctgagctatt
     8761 ccagaagtag tgaggaggct tttttggagg cctaggcttt tgcaaaaagc tcccgggagc
     8821 ttgtatatcc attttcggat ctgatcagca cgtgttgaca attaatcatc ggcatagtat
     8881 atcggcatag tataatacga caaggtgagg aactaaacca tggccaagtt gaccagtgcc
     8941 gttccggtgc tcaccgcgcg cgacgtcgcc ggagcggtcg agttctggac cgaccggctc
     9001 gggttctccc gggacttcgt ggaggacgac ttcgccggtg tggtccggga cgacgtgacc
     9061 ctgttcatca gcgcggtcca ggaccaggtg gtgccggaca acaccctggc ctgggtgtgg
     9121 gtgcgcggcc tggacgagct gtacgccgag tggtcggagg tcgtgtccac gaacttccgg
     9181 gacgcctccg ggccggccat gaccgagatc ggcgagcagc cgtgggggcg ggagttcgcc
     9241 ctgcgcgacc cggccggcaa ctgcgtgcac ttcgtggccg aggagcagga ctgacacgtg
     9301 ctacgagatt tcgattccac cgccgccttc tatgaaaggt tgggcttcgg aatcgttttc
     9361 cgggacgccg gctggatgat cctccagcgc ggggatctca tgctggagtt cttcgcccac
     9421 cccaacttgt ttattgcagc ttataatggt tacaaataaa gcaatagcat cacaaatttc
     9481 acaaataaag catttttttc actgcattct agttgtggtt tgtccaaact catcaatgta
     9541 tcttatcatg tctgtatacc gtcgacctct agctagagct tggcgtaatc atggtcatag
     9601 ctgtttcctg tgtgaaattg ttatccgctc acaattccac acaacatacg agccggaagc
     9661 ataaagtgta aagcctgggg tgcctaatga gtgagctaac tcacattaat tgcgttgcgc
     9721 tcactgcccg ctttccagtc gggaaacctg tcgtgccagc tgcattaatg aatcggccaa
     9781 cgcgcgggga gaggcggttt gcgtattggg cgctcttccg cttcctcgct cactgactcg
     9841 ctgcgctcgg tcgttcggct gcggcgagcg gtatcagctc actcaaaggc ggtaatacgg
     9901 ttatccacag aatcagggga taacgcagga aagaacatgt gagcaaaagg ccagcaaaag
     9961 gccaggaacc gtaaaaaggc cgcgttgctg gcgtttttcc ataggctccg cccccctgac
    10021 gagcatcaca aaaatcgacg ctcaagtcag aggtggcgaa acccgacagg actataaaga
    10081 taccaggcgt ttccccctgg aagctccctc gtgcgctctc ctgttccgac cctgccgctt
    10141 accggatacc tgtccgcctt tctcccttcg ggaagcgtgg cgctttctca tagctcacgc
    10201 tgtaggtatc tcagttcggt gtaggtcgtt cgctccaagc tgggctgtgt gcacgaaccc
    10261 cccgttcagc ccgaccgctg cgccttatcc ggtaactatc gtcttgagtc caacccggta
    10321 agacacgact tatcgccact ggcagcagcc actggtaaca ggattagcag agcgaggtat
    10381 gtaggcggtg ctacagagtt cttgaagtgg tggcctaact acggctacac tagaagaaca
    10441 gtatttggta tctgcgctct gctgaagcca gttaccttcg gaaaaagagt tggtagctct
    10501 tgatccggca aacaaaccac cgctggtagc ggtggttttt ttgtttgcaa gcagcagatt
    10561 acgcgcagaa aaaaaggatc tcaagaagat cctttgatct tttctacggg gtctgacgct
    10621 cagtggaacg aaaactcacg ttaagggatt ttggtcatga gattatcaaa aaggatcttc
    10681 acctagatcc ttttaaatta aaaatgaagt tttaaatcaa tctaaagtat atatgagtaa
    10741 acttggtctg acagttacca atgcttaatc agtgaggcac ctatctcagc gatctgtcta
    10801 tttcgttcat ccatagttgc ctgactcccc gtcgtgtaga taactacgat acgggagggc
    10861 ttaccatctg gccccagtgc tgcaatgata ccgcgagacc cacgctcacc ggctccagat
    10921 ttatcagcaa taaaccagcc agccggaagg gccgagcgca gaagtggtcc tgcaacttta
    10981 tccgcctcca tccagtctat taattgttgc cgggaagcta gagtaagtag ttcgccagtt
    11041 aatagtttgc gcaacgttgt tgccattgct acaggcatcg tggtgtcacg ctcgtcgttt
    11101 ggtatggctt cattcagctc cggttcccaa cgatcaaggc gagttacatg atcccccatg
    11161 ttgtgcaaaa aagcggttag ctccttcggt cctccgatcg ttgtcagaag taagttggcc
    11221 gcagtgttat cactcatggt tatggcagca ctgcataatt ctcttactgt catgccatcc
    11281 gtaagatgct tttctgtgac tggtgagtac tcaaccaagt cattctgaga atagtgtatg
    11341 cggcgaccga gttgctcttg cccggcgtca atacgggata ataccgcgcc acatagcaga
    11401 actttaaaag tgctcatcat tggaaaacgt tcttcggggc gaaaactctc aaggatctta
    11461 ccgctgttga gatccagttc gatgtaaccc actcgtgcac ccaactgatc ttcagcatct
    11521 tttactttca ccagcgtttc tgggtgagca aaaacaggaa ggcaaaatgc cgcaaaaaag
    11581 ggaataaggg cgacacggaa atgttgaata ctcatactct tcctttttca atattattga
    11641 agcatttatc agggttattg tctcatgagc ggatacatat ttgaatgtat ttagaaaaat
    11701 aaacaaatag gggttccgcg cacatttccc cgaaaagtgc cacctgac
//
