[The description below was written by a language model from this plasmid's Addgene catalogue record and the feature table of its GenBank file.]
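Description:
pLenCMV-PMMars1CyAVPR2 is an HIV-1-based lentiviral transfer vector on a pLenti backbone, about 11.7–11.8 kb in total (the catalogue size and the sequence record differ by a few bases). It is propagated in E. coli from a high-copy ColE1/pUC-type origin under ampicillin selection. The backbone also carries an f1 origin and an SV40 promoter/EM7-driven bleomycin/Zeocin resistance cassette that lies outside the packaged region. A CMV enhancer/promoter fused to a truncated 5' LTR drives transcription of the viral genome in packaging cells. That genome contains the Psi packaging signal, the RRE for Rev-dependent nuclear export, the cPPT/CTS and a WPRE to raise transcript levels. It ends in a second truncated LTR followed by a bGH polyadenylation signal. Packaging functions are not encoded on the plasmid and must be supplied in trans.

The payload is driven by an internal CMV enhancer/promoter, which the depositor substituted for the CaMKII promoter of the parental vector. A Kozak sequence precedes a mouse Ig-kappa leader and an N-terminal HA epitope. These are followed by the roughly 2 kb synthetic Mars1Cy-AVPR2 insert, cloned between AgeI and BsrGI. The feature table does not annotate the Mars1Cy or AVPR2 (vasopressin V2 receptor) coding segments individually, so their exact boundaries are not given. The secretion leader is consistent with presenting the HA tag and Mars1Cy module on the extracellular N-terminus of the receptor. Downstream, an EMCV IRES links puromycin N-acetyltransferase to the same transcript, so transduced mammalian cells can be selected with puromycin. The associated publication concerns fluoromodule-based reporter/probe pairs for in vivo fluorescence imaging, which points to use of this vector for stably expressing the Mars1Cy-tagged receptor as a reporter in mammalian cells.
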