Addgene plasmid #75226: pLenCMV-PMMars1CyAVPR2
Purpose: Lentiviral transfer vector encoding Mars1Cy-tagged AVPR2
Depositing lab: Alan Waggoner. Depositing organization: Carnegie Mellon University. Publication: Fluoromodule-based reporter/probes designed for in vivo fluorescence imaging. Zhang M, Chakraborty SK, Sampath P, Rojas JJ, Hou W, Saurabh S, Thorne SH, Bruchez MP, Waggoner AS. J Clin Invest. 2015 Oct 1;125(10):3915-27. doi: 10.1172/JCI81086. Epub 2015 Sep 8. PubMed 26348895.
Backbone
  Vector backbone: pLenti
  Backbone size w/o insert (bp): 9786
  Total vector size (bp): 11760
  Modifications to backbone: Substituted CMV for CaMKII
  Vector type: Mammalian Expression, Lentiviral
  Selectable markers: Puromycin
Growth in bacteria
  Bacterial resistance: Ampicillin, 100 μg/mL
  Growth temperature: 37°C
  Growth strain: NEB Stable
  Copy number: High Copy
Gene/Insert
  Gene/Insert name: Mars1Cy-AVPR2
  Species: Synthetic
  Insert size (bp): 1974
  Entrez Gene: AVPR2 (a.k.a. ADHR, DI1, DIR, DIR3, NDI, NDI1, V2R)
  Promoter: CMV
  Tag / fusion protein: HA epitope (N terminal on insert)
  Cloning method: Restriction Enzyme; 5′ cloning site AgeI (not destroyed); 3′ cloning site BsrGI (not destroyed)
  Sequencing primers: 5′ GCgctaccggtcgccaccATG
Terms and licenses: Academic/Nonprofit Terms; Industry Terms: Not Available to Industry
How to cite: pLenCMV-PMMars1CyAVPR2 was a gift from Alan Waggoner (Addgene plasmid # 75226 ; http://n2t.net/addgene:75226 ; RRID:Addgene_75226)
