>Addgene plasmid #75226 | pLenCMV-PMMars1CyAVPR2 | addgene partial sequence | sequence record 148380 | CMV-F2 5'-GGTCTATATAAGCAGAGCTGGT-3'
TCGCCACCATGGAGACAGACACACTCCTGCTATGGGTACTGCTGCTCTGGGTTCCAGGTTCCACTGGTGA
CTATCCATATGATGTTCCAGATTATGCTTCTAGCTCTTACGAATTAACACAACCTCCATCTGTTTCTGTT
TCTCCAGGTCAAACTGCTAGAATTACTTGTTCTGGTGATGCTTTGCCAAAACAATACACTTACTGGTATC
AACAAAAAGCTGGTCAAGCTCCAGTTTTGGTTATTTATAAAGATACTGAAAGACCATCTGGTATTCCAGA
AAGATTCTCAGGTACTTCTTCTGGTACTACTGCTACTTTGACTATTTCTGGTGTTCAAGCTGAAGATGAA
GCTGATTATTATTGTCAATCTGCTGATTCTTCTGGTTCTCATGTATTTTTCGGTGGTGGTACTAAAGTTA
CTGTTTTGTCTGGTGGAGGAGGCCCAGGTGGCGGTTCAGGTGGAGGTTCTGGCGGAGGTTCTGGTGGAGG
TTCCTATGAGTTGACTCAGCCACCCTCGGTGTCAGTGTCCCCAGGACAGACGGCCAGGATCACCTGCTCT
GGAGATGCATTGCCAAAGCAATATACTTATTGGTACCAGCAGAAGGCAGGCCAGGCCCCTGTCTTGGTGA
TATATAAAGACACTGAGAGGCCCTCAGGGATCCCTGAGCGATTCTCTGGTACCAGTTCAGGGACAACAGC
CACATTGACCATCAGTGGAGTCCAGGCAGAAGACGAGGCTGACTATTACTGTCAATCAGCAGACAGCAGT
GGTTCCCACGTTTTCTTCGGCGGAGGGACCAAGGTGACCGTACTATCCGGCACCGCCGCAGCTGGCGCTG
GAGCAGCAGGTGGAGCAGCTGCAGGAATGCTCATGGCGTCCACCACTTCCGCTGTGCCTGGGCATCCCTC
TCTGCCCAGCCTGCCCAGCAACAGCAGCCAGGAGAGGCCACTGGACACCCGGGACCCGCTGCTAGCCCGG
GCGGA
