>Addgene plasmid #75226 | pLenCMV-PMMars1CyAVPR2 | addgene partial sequence | sequence record 148381 | pCDH-rev 5'-GCATTCCTTTGGCGAGAG-3'
GGCCAGGTTTCCGGGCCCTCACATTGCCAAAAGACGGCAATATGGTGGAAAATAACATATAGACAAACGC
ACACCGGCCTTATTCCAAGCGGCTTCGGCCAGTAACGTTAGGGGGGGGGCGGAATTACGGATCCGTTCAT
TACTATGTACATCACGATGAAGTGTCCTTGGCCAGGGAGGAGCTGGCGGTGGTGCAGGACTCATCTTGGG
GACCCAGGCTGGGTGGGGTGCGTCCCCGGGCACAGCAGAGCAAGCTTCGCAGCTCTGAGGACACGCTGCT
GCTGAAAGATGCATAGATCCAGGGGTTGGTGCAGCTGTTGAGGCTGGCCAGCAACATGAGTAGCACAAAG
GGCGCCCCTTCCAGAGGTGCCTCCGGGTCCCACGCGGCCCACAGCTGCACCAGGAAGAAGGGTGCCCAGC
ACAGCACATAGACGACCACAATCACTAGCGTCATCCTCACAGTCTTGGCCACAGCTGCTGACACGTGGGC
TCCCTCACCGGGGCTGCCTGTCCGGCGTCCCCTGCGGCGCCCCCCAGGCCTCTCTGATGGCCCTGGCACC
AGACTGGCATGAATCTCCCGGAAGATGAGCACCTGGCAGGCGGCGATACCCAGGGTAGGTGCCACGAACA
CCATCAGGGCAATCCAGGTGACATAGGTGCGACGGCCCCAGGGCTCCGCAAAGCAGGCCCAGCAGTCAGT
GACCCCGCTGCCACCTTCCACGTTGCGCTGGGCGAAGATGAAGAGCTGGGGCAGGCTGAGAAGGAGCGAG
AAGGCCCAAGCCACTAGCACCGGCCGGTTCCAGTGAGCCCCACTTCCATGGCGGTACGCCAGCATGGGAC
GGCA
